>Addgene plasmid #12760 | DCT.VV.Orf72 | addgene partial sequence | sequence record 19155 | T7 5'-TAATACGACTCACTATAGGG-3'
TCACCGAATTCCAGCTGACCACCATGAAATCGCTTAATAGACAAACTGTAAGTAGGTTTAAGAAGTTGTC
GGTGCCGGCCGCTATAATGATGATACTCTCAACCATTATTAGTGGCATAGGAACATTTCTGCATTACAAA
GAAGAACTGATGCCTAGTGCTTGCGCCAATGGATGGATACAATACGATAAACATTGTTATTTAGATACTA
ACATTAAAATGTCTACAGATAATGCGGTTTATCAGTGTCGTAAATTACGAGCCAGATTGCCTAGACCGGA
TACTAGACATCTGAGAGTATTGTTTAGTATTTTTTATAAAGATTATTGGGTAAGTTTAAAAAAGACCAAT
GATAAATGGTTAGATATTAATAATGATAAAGATATAGATATTAGTAAATTAACAAATTTTAAACAACTAA
ACAGTACGACGGATGCTGAAGCGTGTTATATATACAAGTCTGGAAAACTGGTTAAAACAGTATGTAAAAG
TACTCAATCTGTACTATGTGTTAAAAAATTCTACAAGTGAGCAATTCCCGGGGATCCGAATAAAGGGTCA
AGACAATTCTGCAGATATCCAGCACAGTGGCGGCCGCTCGAGTCTAGANGGCCCGCGGTTCGAAGGTAAG
CCTATCCCTAACCCTCTCCTCGGTCTCGATTCTACGCGTACCGGTCATCATCACCATCACCATTGAGTTT
AAACCCGCTGATCAGCCTCGACTGTGCCTTCTAGTTGC
