[The description below was written by a language model from this plasmid's Addgene catalogue record.]
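Description:
DCT.VV.Orf72 is a mammalian expression plasmid built on the commercial pcDNA 3.1D V5-His-TOPO backbone (about 5.5 kb without insert) and carrying a 507 bp insert encoding vaccinia virus A34R, also described as the EEV (extracellular enveloped virion) glycoprotein. It is propagated in E. coli as a high-copy plasmid under ampicillin selection, and it carries a neomycin resistance marker so that transfected mammalian cells can be selected with G418. The record lists BamHI at both the 5′ and 3′ cloning junctions, with both sites retained, and a universal T7 primer for sequencing into the insert from the 5′ side. No feature table is provided and the promoter is not stated. Vectors of this pcDNA3.1 family generally drive expression from a CMV immediate-early promoter and offer C-terminal V5 and polyhistidine tags, but the record does not say whether the A34R reading frame is fused to those tags here.

The plasmid is one member of a library of individually cloned vaccinia virus open reading frames, and the "Orf72" designation is a numbering internal to that collection rather than a standard viral gene name. The associated work concerned identifying poxvirus CD8+ T cell determinants to support the design and characterization of smallpox vaccines, which fits with expressing single viral ORFs in mammalian cells to test them as sources of T cell antigens. The depositors stress that the clone was made for screening. It may differ from the canonical reference sequence of the gene, so the sequence should be checked against the collection's quality-control data before relying on it.
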