Addgene plasmid #12760: DCT.VV.Orf72
Purpose: This plasmid was designed for screening purposes and may contain discrepancies relative to the current canonical GenBank version of the gene.
Depositing lab: Jack Bennink & Jon Yewdell. Depositing organization: National Institute of Allergy and Infectious Diseases (NIAID). Publication: Identification of poxvirus CD8+ T cell determinants to enable rational design and characterization of smallpox vaccines. Tscharke DC, Karupiah G, Zhou J, Palmore T, Irvine KR, Haeryfar SM, Williams S, Sidney J, Sette A, Bennink JR, Yewdell JW. J Exp Med. 2005 January 3; 201(1): 95–104. 10.1084/jem.20041912 PubMed 15623576.
Backbone
  Vector backbone: pcDNA 3.1D V5-His-TOPO
  Backbone manufacturer: Invitrogen
  Backbone size w/o insert (bp): 5514
  Vector type: Mammalian Expression
  Selectable markers: Neomycin (select with G418)
Growth in bacteria
  Bacterial resistance: Ampicillin, 100 μg/mL
  Growth temperature: 37°C
  Growth strain: DH5alpha
  Copy number: High Copy
Gene/Insert
  Gene/Insert name: A34R (alt name: EEV glycoprotein)
  Species: Vaccinia Virus
  Insert size (bp): 507
  GenBank ID: 9791097
  Cloning method: Restriction Enzyme; 5′ cloning site BamHI (not destroyed); 3′ cloning site BamHI (not destroyed)
  Sequencing primers: 5′ Universal T7
Terms and licenses: Academic/Nonprofit Terms; Industry Terms: Not Available to Industry
Depositor comments: Please see the Vaccinia kit page ( https://www.addgene.org/vvorf/ ) for more information. The kit page contains the supplemental VVOrfData spreadsheet, which includes important information about this plasmid. The plasmid and insert names provided here relate only to this library. The name of the ORF (if present) in VACV strain Copenhagen and the name of the ORF (if annotated) in VACV strain WR sequence can be found in VVOrfData spreadsheet. Please note that the amino acid sequence given for each ORF in the spreadsheet may contain some errors. Additionally, changes from the expected sequence may be present in these plasmids. Please see Addgene's quality control sequence and sequencing notes in the VVOrfData spreadsheet before ordering this plasmid.
How to cite: DCT.VV.Orf72 was a gift from Jack Bennink & Jon Yewdell (Addgene plasmid # 12760 ; http://n2t.net/addgene:12760 ; RRID:Addgene_12760)
